>Addgene plasmid #124116 | pQE30-His-PheRS | addgene full sequence | sequence record 258692 | Addgene NGS Result
CTCGAGAAATCATAAAAAATTTATTTGCTTTGTGAGCGGATAACAATTATAATAGATTCAATTGTGAGCG
GATAACAATTTCACACAGAATTCATTAAAGAGGAGAAATTAACTATGAGAGGATCGCATCACCATCACCA
TCACGGATCCGCATGCGATGACGATGACAAATCACATCTCGCAGAACTGGTTGCCAGTGCGAAGGCGGCC
ATTAGCCAGGCGTCAGATGTTGCCGCGTTAGATAATGTGCGCGTCGAATATTTGGGTAAAAAAGGGCACT
TAACCCTTCAGATGACGACCCTGCGTGAGCTGCCGCCAGAAGAGCGTCCGGCAGCTGGTGCGGTTATCAA
CGAAGCGAAAGAGCAGGTTCAGCAGGCGCTGAATGCGCGTAAAGCGGAACTGGAAAGCGCTGCACTGAAT
GCGCGTCTGGCGGCGGAAACGATTGATGTCTCTCTGCCAGGTCGTCGCATTGAAAACGGCGGTCTGCATC
CGGTTACCCGTACCATCGACCGTATCGAAAGTTTCTTCGGTGAGCTTGGCTTTACCGTGGCAACCGGGCC
GGAAATCGAAGACGATTATCATAACTTCGATGCTCTGAACATTCCTGGTCACCACCCGGCGCGCGCTGAC
CACGACACTTTCTGGTTTGACACTACCCGCCTGCTGCGTACCCAGACCTCTGGCGTACAGATCCGCACCA
TGAAAGCCCAGCAGCCACCGATTCGTATCATCGCGCCTGGCCGTGTTTATCGTAACGACTACGACCAGAC
TCACACGCCGATGTTCCATCAGATGGAAGGTCTGATTGTTGATACCAACATCAGCTTTACCAACCTGAAA
GGCACGCTGCACGACTTCCTGCGTAACTTCTTTGAGGAAGATTTGCAGATTCGCTTCCGTCCTTCCTACT
TCCCGTTTACCGAACCTTCTGCAGAAGTGGACGTCATGGGTAAAAACGGTAAATGGCTGGAAGTGCTGGG
CTGCGGGATGGTGCATCCGAACGTGTTGCGTAACGTTGGCATCGACCCGGAAGTTTACTCTGGTTTCGCC
TTCGGGATGGGGATGGAGCGTCTGACTATGTTGCGTTACGGCGTCACCGACCTGCGTTCATTCTTCGAAA
ACGATCTGCGTTTCCTCAAACAGTTTAAATAAGGCAGGAATAGATTATGAAATTCGGTGAACTGTGGTTA
CGCGAATGGGTGAACCCGGCGATTGATAGCGATGCGCTGGCAAATCAAATCACTATGGCGGGCCTGGAAG
TTGACGGTGTAGAACCGGTTGCCGGCAGCTTCCACGGCGTGGTCGTTGGTGAAGTGGTTGAGTGTGCGCA
GCATCCGAACGCTGACAAACTGCGTGTGACAAAAGTGAATGTCGGCGGCGATCGCCTGCTGGACATCGTC
TGCGGTGCGCCAAACTGCCGTCAGGGCCTGCGTGTAGCGGTAGCGACCATTGGTGCTGTTCTGCCGGGTG
ATTTCAAAATTAAAGCGGCGAAACTGCGTGGCGAACCGTCTGAAGGGATGCTGTGCTCCTTCTCTGAACT
GGGCATTTCTGACGATCACAGCGGCATTATCGAACTGCCTGCGGATGCGCCGATTGGCACCGATATCCGT
GAATACCTGAAACTTGATGACAACACCATCGAAATCAGCGTGACGCCAAACCGTGCCGACTGCTTAGGCA
TCATTGGTGTTGCGCGTGACGTTGCCGTGCTGAACCAGCTGCCGCTGGTTCAACCGGAAATCGTTCCGGT
TGGTGCGACCATCGACGACACGCTGCCGATTACAGTCGAAGCGCCGGAAGCCTGCCCGCGTTATCTTGGC
CGTGTGGTAAAAGGCATTAACGTTAAAGCGCCAACTCCGCTGTGGATGAAAGAAAAACTGCGTCGTTGCG
GGATCCGTTCTATCGATGCAGTTGTTGACGTCACCAACTATGTGCTGCTCGAACTGGGCCAGCCGATGCA
CGCTTTCGATAAAGATCGCATTGAAGGCGGCATTGTGGTGCGGATGGCGAAAGAGGGCGAAACGCTGGTG
CTGCTCGACGGTACTGAAGCGAAGCTGAATGCTGACACTCTGGTCATCGCCGACCACAACAAGGCGCTGG
CGATGGGCGGCATCTTCGGTGGCGAACACTCTGGCGTGAATGACGAAACACAAAACGTGCTGCTGGAATG
CGCGTTCTTTAGCCCGCTGTCTATCACCGGTCGTGCTCGTCGTCATGGCCTGCATACCGATGCGTCTCAC
CGTTATGAGCGTGGCGTTGATCCGGCACTGCAGCACAAAGCGATGGAACGTGCGACCCGTCTGCTGATCG
ACATCTGCGGTGGTGAGGCTGGCCCGGTAATTGATATCACCAACGAAGCAACGCTGCCGAAGCGTGCAAC
CATCACTCTACGTCGTAGCAAACTGGATCGCCTGATCGGCCATCATATTGCGGATGAGCAGGTAACTGAC
ATTCTGCGTCGTCTCGGCTGCGAAGTGACCGAAGGCAAAGACGAATGGCAGGCAGTTGCGCCGAGCTGGC
GTTTCGATATGGAGATTGAAGAAGATCTGGTTGAAGAAGTCGCGCGTGTTTACGGCTACAACAACATCCC
GGATGAGCCGGTACAGGCAAGCCTGATTATGGGTACTCACCGTGAAGCTGACCTGTCGCTCAAGCGCGTG
AAAACGCTGCTCAACGACAAAGGCTATCAGGAAGTGATCACCTACAGCTTCGTTGATCCGAAAGTGCAGC
AGATGATCCATCCAGGCGTTGAAGCCTTACTGCTGCCAAGCCCGATCTCTGTTGAAATGTCAGCAATGCG
TCTTTCTCTGTGGACTGGCCTGCTGGCAACCGTGGTGTACAACCAGAACCGTCAGCAGAACCGTGTGCGC
ATTTTCGAAAGCGGTCTGCGTTTCGTACCAGATACTCAGGCACCGTTGGGCATTCGTCAGGATCTGATGT
TAGCCGGTGTGATTTGCGGTAACCGTTACGAAGAGCACTGGAACCTGGCAAAAGAGACCGTTGATTTCTA
TGATTTGAAAGGCGATCTTGAATCCGTTCTCGACCTGACCGGTAAACTGAATGAGGTTGAGTTCCGTGCA
GAAGCGAATCCGGCACTGCATCCGGGGCAATCCGCAGCGATTTATCTGAAAGGTGAACGTATTGGTTTTG
TTGGGGTTGTTCATCCTGAACTGGAACGTAAACTGGATCTTAACGGTCGCACTCTGGTGTTCGAACTGGA
GTGGAACAAGCTCGCAGACCGCGTGGTGCCTCAGGCGCGCGAGATTTCTCGCTTCCCGGCGAACCGTCGT
GACATCGCGGTGGTGGTCGCAGAAAACGTTCCCGCAGCGGATATTTTATCCGAATGTAAGAAAGTTGGCG
TAAATCAGGTAGTTGGCGTAAACTTATTTGACGTGTACCGCGGTAAGGGTGTTGCGGAGGGGTATAAGAG
CCTCGCCATAAGCCTGATCCTGCAAGATACCAGCCGTACACTCGAAGAAGAGGAGATTGCCGCTACCGTC
GCCAAATGTGTAGAGGCATTAAAAGAGCGATTCCAGGCATCATTGAGGGATTGAAAGCTTAATTAGCTGA
GCTTGGACTCCTGTTGATAGATCCAGTAATGACCTCAGAACTCCATCTGGATTTGTTCAGAACGCTCGGT
TGCCGCCGGGCGTTTTTTATTGGTGAGAATCCAAGCTAGCTTGGCGAGATTTTCAGGAGCTAAGGAAGCT
AAAATGGAGAAAAAAATCACTGGATATACCACCGTTGATATATCCCAATGGCATCGTAAAGAACATTTTG
AGGCATTTCAGTCAGTTGCTCAATGTACCTATAACCAGACCGTTCAGCTGGATATTACGGCCTTTTTAAA
GACCGTAAAGAAAAATAAGCACAAGTTTTATCCGGCCTTTATTCACATTCTTGCCCGCCTGATGAATGCT
CATCCGGAATTTCGTATGGCAATGAAAGACGGTGAGCTGGTGATATGGGATAGTGTTCACCCTTGTTACA
CCGTTTTCCATGAGCAAACTGAAACGTTTTCATCGCTCTGGAGTGAATACCACGACGATTTCCGGCAGTT
TCTACACATATATTCGCAAGATGTGGCGTGTTACGGTGAAAACCTGGCCTATTTCCCTAAAGGGTTTATT
GAGAATATGTTTTTCGTCTCAGCCAATCCCTGGGTGAGTTTCACCAGTTTTGATTTAAACGTGGCCAATA
TGGACAACTTCTTCGCCCCCGTTTTCACCATGGGCAAATATTATACGCAAGGCGACAAGGTGCTGATGCC
GCTGGCGATTCAGGTTCATCATGCCGTTTGTGATGGCTTCCATGTCGGCAGAATGCTTAATGAATTACAA
CAGTACTGCGATGAGTGGCAGGGCGGGGCGTAATTTTTTTAAGGCAGTTATTGGTGCCCTTAAACGCCTG
GGGTAATGACTCTCTAGCTTGAGGCATCAAATAAAACGAAAGGCTCAGTCGAAAGACTGGGCCTTTCGTT
TTATCTGTTGTTTGTCGGTGAACGCTCTCCTGAGTAGGACAAATCCGCCCTCTAGAGCTGCCTCGCGCGT
TTCGGTGATGACGGTGAAAACCTCTGACACATGCAGCTCCCGGAGACGGTCACAGCTTGTCTGTAAGCGG
ATGCCGGGAGCAGACAAGCCCGTCAGGGCGCGTCAGCGGGTGTTGGCGGGTGTCGGGGCGCAGCCATGAC
CCAGTCACGTAGCGATAGCGGAGTGTATACTGGCTTAACTATGCGGCATCAGAGCAGATTGTACTGAGAG
TGCACCATATGCGGTGTGAAATACCGCACAGATGCGTAAGGAGAAAATACCGCATCAGGCGCTCTTCCGC
TTCCTCGCTCACTGACTCGCTGCGCTCGGTCGTTCGGCTGCGGCGAGCGGTATCAGCTCACTCAAAGGCG
GTAATACGGTTATCCACAGAATCAGGGGATAACGCAGGAAAGAACATGTGAGCAAAAGGCCAGCAAAAGG
CCAGGAACCGTAAAAAGGCCGCGTTGCTGGCGTTTTTCCATAGGCTCCGCCCCCCTGACGAGCATCACAA
AAATCGACGCTCAAGTCAGAGGTGGCGAAACCCGACAGGACTATAAAGATACCAGGCGTTTCCCCCTGGA
AGCTCCCTCGTGCGCTCTCCTGTTCCGACCCTGCCGCTTACCGGATACCTGTCCGCCTTTCTCCCTTCGG
GAAGCGTGGCGCTTTCTCATAGCTCACGCTGTAGGTATCTCAGTTCGGTGTAGGTCGTTCGCTCCAAGCT
GGGCTGTGTGCACGAACCCCCCGTTCAGCCCGACCGCTGCGCCTTATCCGGTAACTATCGTCTTGAGTCC
AACCCGGTAAGACACGACTTATCGCCACTGGCAGCAGCCACTGGTAACAGGATTAGCAGAGCGAGGTATG
TAGGCGGTGCTACAGAGTTCTTGAAGTGGTGGCCTAACTACGGCTACACTAGAAGGACAGTATTTGGTAT
CTGCGCTCTGCTGAAGCCAGTTACCTTCGGAAAAAGAGTTGGTAGCTCTTGATCCGGCAAACAAACCACC
GCTGGTAGCGGTGGTTTTTTTGTTTGCAAGCAGCAGATTACGCGCAGAAAAAAAGGATCTCAAGAAGATC
CTTTGATCTTTTCTACGGGGTCTGACGCTCAGTGGAACGAAAACTCACGTTAAGGGATTTTGGTCATGAG
ATTATCAAAAAGGATCTTCACCTAGATCCTTTTAAATTAAAAATGAAGTTTTAAATCAATCTAAAGTATA
TATGAGTAAACTTGGTCTGACAGTTACCAATGCTTAATCAGTGAGGCACCTATCTCAGCGATCTGTCTAT
TTCGTTCATCCATAGTTGCCTGACTCCCCGTCGTGTAGATAACTACGATACGGGAGGGCTTACCATCTGG
CCCCAGTGCTGCAATGATACCGCGAGACCCACGCTCACCGGCTCCAGATTTATCAGCAATAAACCAGCCA
GCCGGAAGGGCCGAGCGCAGAAGTGGTCCTGCAACTTTATCCGCCTCCATCCAGTCTATTAATTGTTGCC
GGGAAGCTAGAGTAAGTAGTTCGCCAGTTAATAGTTTGCGCAACGTTGTTGCCATTGCTACAGGCATCGT
GGTGTCACGCTCGTCGTTTGGTATGGCTTCATTCAGCTCCGGTTCCCAACGATCAAGGCGAGTTACATGA
TCCCCCATGTTGTGCAAAAAAGCGGTTAGCTCCTTCGGTCCTCCGATCGTTGTCAGAAGTAAGTTGGCCG
CAGTGTTATCACTCATGGTTATGGCAGCACTGCATAATTCTCTTACTGTCATGCCATCCGTAAGATGCTT
TTCTGTGACTGGTGAGTACTCAACCAAGTCATTCTGAGAATAGTGTATGCGGCGACCGAGTTGCTCTTGC
CCGGCGTCAATACGGGATAATACCGCGCCACATAGCAGAACTTTAAAAGTGCTCATCATTGGAAAACGTT
CTTCGGGGCGAAAACTCTCAAGGATCTTACCGCTGTTGAGATCCAGTTCGATGTAACCCACTCGTGCACC
CAACTGATCTTCAGCATCTTTTACTTTCACCAGCGTTTCTGGGTGAGCAAAAACAGGAAGGCAAAATGCC
GCAAAAAAGGGAATAAGGGCGACACGGAAATGTTGAATACTCATACTCTTCCTTTTTCAATATTATTGAA
GCATTTATCAGGGTTATTGTCTCATGAGCGGATACATATTTGAATGTATTTAGAAAAATAAACAAATAGG
GGTTCCGCGCACATTTCCCCGAAAAGTGCCACCTGACGTCTAAGAAACCATTATTATCATGACATTAACC
TATAAAAATAGGCGTATCACGAGGCCCTTTCGTCTTCAC
Features (pLannotate 1.2.2; 14 found; start..end, strand, type, name):
     10..54      +  promoter       T5 promoter: bacteriophage T5 promoter for E. coli RNA polymerase, with embedded lac operator
     62..78      +  protein_bind   lac operator: The lac repressor binds to the lac operator to inhibit transcription in E. coli. This inhibition can be relieved by adding lactose or isopropyl-β-D-thiogalactopyranoside (IPTG). lac repressor encoded by lacI
    127..144     +  CDS            7xHis (fragment): 6xHis affinity tag
    172..1149    +  CDS            pheS: SYFA_ECOLI - Experimental evidence at protein level: Swiss-Prot protein existence level 1. From Escherichia coli (strain K12).
   1167..3551    +  CDS            pheT: SYFB_ECOLI - Experimental evidence at protein level: Swiss-Prot protein existence level 1. From Escherichia coli (strain K12).
   3576..3670    +  terminator     lambda t0 terminator: transcription terminator from phage lambda
   3685..3713    +  promoter       cat promoter (fragment): promoter of the E. coli cat gene encoding chloramphenicol acetyltransferase
   3714..4370    +  CDS            cat: CAT_ECOLX - Experimental evidence at protein level: Swiss-Prot protein existence level 1. This enzyme is an effector of chloramphenicol resistance in bacteria. From Escherichia coli. This protein is used as a marker in many commonly used cloning vectors, such as pACYC184.
   4438..4524    +  terminator     rrnB T1 terminator: Escherichia coli rrnB; transcription terminator T1 from the E. coli rrnB gene
   4536..4577    +  CDS            rop (fragment): Rop protein, which maintains plasmids at low copy number; rop
   4679..4819    +  misc_feature   bom: basis of mobility region from pBR322
   5005..5593    -  rep_origin     ori: high-copy-number ColE1/pMB1/pBR322/pUC origin of replication
   5764..6624    -  CDS            AmpR: β-lactamase; bla; confers resistance to ampicillin, carbenicillin, and related antibiotics
   6625..6729    -  promoter       AmpR promoter: bla
