[The description below was written by a language model from this plasmid's Addgene catalogue record and pLannotate feature annotations shown in this document.]
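Description:
pQE30-His-PheRS is a 6.8 kb bacterial expression plasmid built on the pQE30 backbone for producing Escherichia coli phenylalanyl-tRNA ligase (PheRS), one of the purified components of the reconstituted PURE cell-free translation system. It replicates in E. coli from a high-copy ColE1/pMB1-type origin and is selected with ampicillin through the bla (AmpR) gene and its own promoter. The backbone also carries a pBR322 bom region and a short rop fragment. A cat coding sequence preceded by only a fragment of its promoter lies between the lambda t0 and rrnB T1 terminators. The record lists ampicillin as the only selection, so chloramphenicol resistance should not be assumed.

Expression is driven by the bacteriophage T5 promoter, which is recognised by the host E. coli RNA polymerase. The promoter has an embedded lac operator and a second one just downstream, so transcription is repressed by LacI and induced with IPTG. No lacI gene is annotated on the plasmid, so repressor would have to come from the host or another plasmid. A backbone-encoded N-terminal 6xHis tag precedes pheS (the alpha subunit), and pheT (the beta subunit) follows as a separate open reading frame a few bases downstream. The two genes therefore appear to be transcribed as one operon-like message ending at the lambda t0 terminator. Only the pheS product is annotated with the tag, so the untagged beta subunit would presumably co-purify with it during nickel-affinity purification. The cloning sites used are not recorded. The depositors note that the promoter region may be prone to deletions, so clones should be checked by sequencing.
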