Addgene plasmid #124116: pQE30-His-PheRS
Purpose: Bacterial expression plasmid for PURE system components
Depositing lab: Sebastian Maerkl & Takuya Ueda. Depositing organization: The University of Tokyo. Publication: Cell-free translation reconstituted with purified components. Shimizu Y, Inoue A, Tomari Y, Suzuki T, Yokogawa T, Nishikawa K, Ueda T. Nat Biotechnol. 2001 Aug;19(8):751-5. doi: 10.1038/90802. PubMed 11479568.
Backbone
  Vector backbone: pQE30
  Vector type: Bacterial Expression
Growth in bacteria
  Bacterial resistance: Ampicillin, 100 μg/mL
  Growth temperature: 37°C
  Growth strain: NEB Stable ; JM109
  Copy number: High Copy
Gene/Insert
  Gene/Insert name: Phenylalanyl-tRNA ligase (alt names: pheT, pheS; PheRS)
  Species: Escherichia coli
  Entrez Gene: pheS (a.k.a. b1714, ECK1712, phe-act); pheT (a.k.a. b1713, ECK1711)
  Tag / fusion protein: 6x-His (N terminal on backbone)
  Cloning method: Restriction Enzyme; 5′ cloning site Unknown (unknown if destroyed)
Terms and licenses: Academic/Nonprofit Terms; Industry Terms: Not Available to Industry
Depositor comments: It is recommended to screen DNA preps from multiple colonies by Sanger sequencing, as this plasmid may be prone to deletions in the promoter region.
How to cite: pQE30-His-PheRS was a gift from Sebastian Maerkl & Takuya Ueda (Addgene plasmid # 124116 ; http://n2t.net/addgene:124116 ; RRID:Addgene_124116)
